Addgene plasmid #195534: pAAV-CAG-DIO-pAceR-Kv2.1PR
Purpose: Cre-dependent red fluorescent, positive response-polarity voltage indicator; soma-targeted
Depositing lab: Vincent Pieribone. Depositing organization: John B. Pierce Laboratory. Publication: Dual-polarity voltage imaging of the concurrent dynamics of multiple neuron types. Kannan M, Vasan G, Haziza S, Huang C, Chrapkiewicz R, Luo J, Cardin JA, Schnitzer MJ, Pieribone VA. Science. 2022 Nov 4;378(6619):eabm8797. doi: 10.1126/science.abm8797. Epub 2022 Nov 4. PubMed 36378956.
Backbone
  Vector backbone: pAAV-CAG
  Vector type: Mammalian Expression, AAV, Cre/Lox
Growth in bacteria
  Bacterial resistance: Ampicillin, 100 μg/mL
  Growth temperature: 37°C
  Growth strain: NEB Stable
  Copy number: High Copy
Gene/Insert
  Gene/Insert name: pAceR-Kv2.1 proximal restriction sequence
  Species: Synthetic
  Mutation: VARNAM 78E, 81D, 92N; SI linker
  GenBank ID: OM687166
  Promoter: CAG
  Cloning method: Restriction Enzyme; 5′ cloning site AscI (unknown if destroyed); 3′ cloning site NheI (unknown if destroyed)
  Sequencing primers: 5′ CTCTAGAGCCTCTGCTAACC; 3′ GGCCACAACTCCTCATAAAGAGACAG
Terms and licenses: Academic/Nonprofit Terms; Industry Terms: Not Available to Industry
How to cite: pAAV-CAG-DIO-pAceR-Kv2.1PR was a gift from Vincent Pieribone (Addgene plasmid # 195534 ; http://n2t.net/addgene:195534 ; RRID:Addgene_195534)
