[The description below was written by a language model from this plasmid's Addgene catalogue record and pLannotate feature annotations shown in this document.]
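Description:
pAAV-CAG-DIO-pAceR-Kv2.1PR is an adeno-associated virus transfer plasmid for Cre-dependent mammalian expression of pAceR, a synthetic red fluorescent genetically encoded voltage indicator with positive response polarity, in a soma-targeted form. It is built on a pAAV-CAG backbone and is maintained in bacteria through a high-copy ColE1/pUC-type origin with ampicillin resistance (AmpR under its own promoter). An f1 origin is also present. The expression cassette lies between AAV2 inverted terminal repeats, which allow it to be packaged into recombinant AAV. The 3′ ITR is annotated in full, whereas only short fragments of the 5′ ITR were detected, and the sequence record is labelled a partial NGS result.

Transcription is driven by the CAG promoter, annotated as the CMV enhancer, chicken β-actin promoter and chimeric intron. Downstream, the coding sequence sits in the antisense orientation between oppositely oriented lox2272 and loxP pairs, the standard DIO (double-floxed inverted) arrangement. Cre recombinase irreversibly flips the cassette into the sense orientation, so the indicator is made only in Cre-expressing cells. The inverted open reading frame contains mRuby3 as the red fluorescent reporter, fused at its C-terminal end to a fragment of rat Kcnb1, the Kv2.1 proximal restriction sequence that confines the protein to the soma and proximal processes. The stretch upstream of mRuby3 in the reading frame is not annotated and presumably holds the voltage-sensing portion. The record describes the insert as VARNAM carrying 78E, 81D and 92N changes and an SI linker. A WPRE and bGH polyadenylation signal follow to enhance and terminate expression. The construct is intended for voltage imaging in genetically defined neuron populations.
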