Features (pLannotate 1.2.2; 24 found; start..end, strand, type, name):
     12..39      +  repeat_region  AAV2 ITR (fragment): inverted terminal repeat of adeno-associated virus serotype 2 inverted
     68..95      +  repeat_region  AAV2 ITR (fragment): inverted terminal repeat of adeno-associated virus serotype 2 inverted
    134..513     +  enhancer       CMV enhancer: human cytomegalovirus immediate early enhancer
    515..792     +  promoter       chicken β-actin promoter: No description available
    793..1809    +  intron         chimeric intron: chimera between introns from chicken β-actin and rabbit β-globin
   1807..1863    +  CDS            HBB (fragment): HBB_LEPEU - Experimental evidence at protein level: Swiss-Prot protein existence level 1. Involved in oxygen transport from the lung to the various peripheral tissues. From Lepus europaeus (European hare).
   1876..1909    +  protein_bind   lox2272: Cre-mediated recombination occurs in the 8-bp core sequence (GGATACTT). lox2272 sites are compatible with each other, but incompatible with loxP or loxN sites (Lee and Saito, 1988). Cre recombinase
   1910..1959    -  intron         β-globin intron (fragment): internally truncated intron from human β-globin
   1960..1993    +  protein_bind   loxP: Cre-mediated recombination occurs in the 8-bp core sequence (GCATACAT). Cre recombinase
   2005..2280    -  CDS            Kcnb1 (fragment): KCNB1_RAT - Experimental evidence at protein level: Swiss-Prot protein existence level 1. Voltage-gated potassium channel that mediates transmembrane potassium transport in excitable membranes, primarily in the brain, but also in the pancreas and cardiovascular system. Contributes to the regulation of the action potential (AP) repolarization, duration and frequency of repetitive AP firing in neurons, muscle cells and endocrine cells and plays a role in homeostatic attenuation of electrical excitability throughout the brain (PubMed:10024359, PubMed:10618149, PubMed:12451110, PubMed:17379638, Pu
   2281..2970    -  CDS            mRuby3: mRuby3 is a basic (constitutively fluorescent) red fluorescent protein published in 2016, derived from Entacmaea quadricolor. It has low acid sensitivity.
   3670..3703    -  protein_bind   lox2272: Cre-mediated recombination occurs in the 8-bp core sequence (GGATACTT). lox2272 sites are compatible with each other, but incompatible with loxP or loxN sites (Lee and Saito, 1988). Cre recombinase
   3704..3753    -  intron         β-globin intron (fragment): internally truncated intron from human β-globin
   3754..3787    -  protein_bind   loxP: Cre-mediated recombination occurs in the 8-bp core sequence (GCATACAT). Cre recombinase
   3805..4393    +  misc_feature   WPRE: woodchuck hepatitis virus posttranscriptional regulatory element
   4401..4625    +  polyA_signal   bGH poly(A) signal: bovine growth hormone polyadenylation signal
   4627..4767    +  repeat_region  AAV2 ITR: inverted terminal repeat of adeno-associated virus serotype 2 inverted
   4772..4823    -  misc_feature   bom (fragment): basis of mobility region from pBR322
   4842..5297    +  rep_origin     f1 ori (sequence partly withheld): f1 bacteriophage origin of replication; arrow indicates direction of (+) strand synthesis
   5298..5347    -  misc_feature   bom (fragment): basis of mobility region from pBR322
   5449..5484    -  CDS            rop (fragment): Rop protein, which maintains plasmids at low copy number; rop
   5579..5683    +  promoter       AmpR promoter: bla
   5684..6544    +  CDS            AmpR: β-lactamase; bla; confers resistance to ampicillin, carbenicillin, and related antibiotics
   6715..7303    +  rep_origin     ori: high-copy-number ColE1/pMB1/pBR322/pUC origin of replication
>Addgene plasmid #195534 | pAAV-CAG-DIO-pAceR-Kv2.1PR | addgene full sequence | sequence record 383241 | Addgene Partial NGS Result
CCTGCAGGCAGCTGCGCGCTCGCTCGCTCACTGAGGCCGCCCGGGCGTCGGGCGACCTTTGGTCGCCCGG
CCTCAGTGAGCGAGCGAGCGCGCAGAGAGGGAGTGGCCAACTCCATCACTAGGGGTTCCTGTCGACATTG
ATTATTGACTAGTTATTAATAGTAATCAATTACGGGGTCATTAGTTCATAGCCCATATATGGAGTTCCGC
GTTACATAACTTACGGTAAATGGCCCGCCTGGCTGACCGCCCAACGACCCCCGCCCATTGACGTCAATAA
TGACGTATGTTCCCATAGTAACGCCAATAGGGACTTTCCATTGACGTCAATGGGTGGAGTATTTACGGTA
AACTGCCCACTTGGCAGTACATCAAGTGTATCATATGCCAAGTACGCCCCCTATTGACGTCAATGACGGT
AAATGGCCCGCCTGGCATTATGCCCAGTACATGACCTTATGGGACTTTCCTACTTGGCAGTACATCTACG
TATTAGTCATCGCTATTACCATGGTCGAGGTGAGCCCCACGTTCTGCTTCACTCTCCCCATCTCCCCCCC
CTCCCCACCCCCAATTTTGTATTTATTTATTTTTTAATTATTTTGTGCAGCGATGGGGGCGGGGGGGGGG
GGGGGGCGCGCGCCAGGCGGGGCGGGGCGGGGCGAGGGGCGGGGCGGGGCGAGGCGGAGAGGTGCGGCGG
CAGCCAATCAGAGCGGCGCGCTCCGAAAGTTTCCTTTTATGGCGAGGCGGCGGCGGCGGCGGCCCTATAA
AAAGCGAAGCGCGCGGCGGGCGGGAGTCGCTGCGCGCTGCCTTCGCCCCGTGCCCCGCTCCGCCGCCGCC
TCGCGCCGCCCGCCCCGGCTCTGACTGACCGCGTTACTCCCACAGGTGAGCGGGCGGGACGGCCCTTCTC
CTCCGGGCTGTAATTAGCGCTTGGTTTAATGACGGCTTGTTTCTTTTCTGTGGCTGCGTGAAAGCCTTGA
GGGGCTCCGGGAGGGCCCTTTGTGCGGGGGGAGCGGCTCGGGGGGTGCGTGCGTGTGTGTGTGCGTGGGG
AGCGCCGCGTGCGGCTCCGCGCTGCCCGGCGGCTGTGAGCGCTGCGGGCGCGGCGCGGGGCTTTGTGCGC
TCCGCAGTGTGCGCGAGGGGAGCGCGGCCGGGGGCGGTGCCCCGCGGTGCGGGGGGGGCTGCGAGGGGAA
CAAAGGCTGCGTGCGGGGTGTGTGCGTGGGGGGGTGAGCAGGGGGTGTGGGCGCGTCGGTCGGGCTGCAA
CCCCCCCTGCACCCCCCTCCCCGAGTTGCTGAGCACGGCCCGGCTTCGGGTGCGGGGCTCCGTACGGGGC
GTGGCGCGGGGCTCGCCGTGCCGGGCGGGGGGTGGCGGCAGGTGGGGGTGCCGGGCGGGGCGGGGCCGCC
TCGGGCCGGGGAGGGCTCGGGGGAGGGGCGCGGCGGCCCCCGGAGCGCCGGCGGCTGTCGAGGCGCGGCG
AGCCGCAGCCATTGCCTTTTATGGTAATCGTGCGAGAGGGCGCAGGGACTTCCTTTGTCCCAAATCTGTG
CGGAGCCGAAATCTGGGAGGCGCCGCCGCACCCCCTCTAGCGGGCGCGGGGCGAAGCGGTGCGGCGCCGG
CAGGAAGGAAATGGGCGGGGAGGGCCTTCGTGCGTCGCCGCGCCGCCGTCCCCTTCTCCCTCTCCAGCCT
CGGGGCTGTCCGCGGGGGGACGGCTGCCTTCGGGGGGGACGGGGCAGGGCGGGGTTCGGCTTCTGGCGTG
TGACCGGCGGCTCTAGAGCCTCTGCTAACCATGTTCATGCCTTCTTCTTTTTCCTACAGCTCCTGGGCAA
CGTGCTGGTTATTGTGCTGTCTCATCATTTTGGCAAAGAATTCGATGACTCCGGAATAACTTCGTATAGG
ATACTTTATACGAAGTTATGCAGAATGGTAGCTGGATTGTAGCTGCTATTAGCAATATGAAACCTCTTAA
TAACTTCGTATAGCATACATTATACGAAGTTATGGCGCGCCTTAGAATCGAGTAGCCTCGGGGAAATCTG
TTGCGCAAGAGATGAAGCTATCAATAGATGACATACTCCTCATGTCAATCACTCCTTCAGTCCTGGCAGG
GAGGGGAGCCACGGGACTTGGCATACTGGACATCTCAAGCTCTTCGGGAGGCTTAGACTGTGGAGCCATT
TCCTTTGTGTTCAGGATAGGCTGACTTTGCACCTCGTTCTCGTAGCAGAACACGTTGATGTCGATCTGGT
CCAGGGGGATGTACTCGCCCTCGCTGGTGATCCTGCTCTTCTTATACAGCTCGTCCATCCCGCCGCCCAG
ATTAGAGTACTTGGCCACGGCCACCTCTCTCTGCACCACATATGTCTCGTTATCAGACTCCTCGATGCGC
TCCAGCCTGTGGTCCACGGCGTGCACTCCTGGCATCTTGATATTGCCCACTGTCTTCTTGGAGCGGTATG
TGGTCACAAAGTTACAGTGCAGGTGTCCTCCTCCATCCACCTTCAGGGCGATGTCGGTATATCCCCTCAG
GCCTCCGTCTGCAGGGTACATCATCTCTGTATTGGGCTCCCAGCCCTTGGTCTTCTTCTGCATCACTGGG
CCATTGCTAGGGAAGTTCACGCCCCTCACCTTCACGTTATACACCAGCTCGCCATCCTCCAGAGAGGTGT
CCTGTGTCACGGTCACCACGCCGCCATCCTCGTATCTTGTCACCCTCTCCCAGGTAAAGCCCTCGGGGAA
GCTCTGCTTAAAGAAATCGGGGATGTCGGCTGGATACTTGATGAAGGTCCTGCTGCCGTACATGAAGCTG
GTGGCCAGGATGTCAAAGGCGAAAGGCAGTGGTCCTCCCTCGATCACTTTGATCCTCATTGTCTGCACGC
CCTCGTATGGCCTGCCCTCTCCCTCTCCGGTGCACTTGAACTGGTGCCCATTGACAGACCCTTCCATCAC
GACCTTCATCCGCATATTTTCCTTAATCAGGATGGACTTGAAGATAGTCTCATGGGCAATGAGGCACCCC
ATTCCAAACAGTGGCTTAGCGAGCACATCCAGGATTCCCATGAGAATGGCCTCATTGTCGACGGACAGCA
CGCCACTACCAGACCCGAAAGCCCACACGACAGGATAAAACACCCAGAGGATTGACAGGAAGACGAGCAG
ACTGACATAGGAGCTATGGTACTCGGGGCTTTTCTTCAGATCGTCTTTCCAAGTGGCGTTATACATCCCG
TATGTCAGGACTGCCTGCATCACACATCCAGCGATAAAGTACACCCATTTGAACTTGTGTTCATCCTCGA
AGGCGCCCAGAATACCAAACACGATCATGAAAATGTCTGCGCCGATGACCCAAGAAATCATCACTCCGCC
CATCTTGGTCATGACGATGAGGTTGAGCAGGAGCAGTGGTGTGGTCAGCACCCAGTCAATATACTCTGCG
TAGACCACCTGCCTTTCACCATTCATTGTCAGGTCCTGGTAGTTCACGGCCATTGCATAGTAAGCGGTAG
CGGCGATAGTGCAGATGGCAATGTTGATATAGTATGCGCTCTTCAGCTCTGAAGGCCGAAAGTGCACAGC
CACTCCAAAAGCAATAGCAGCAGCAGCCATAATAGCAAAGACAATCCACTGTGCAATCATGCCGGTCTCG
GTTTCCACGTCAGCCATGGTGGCGCTAGCATAACTTCGTATAAAGTATCCTATACGAAGTTATTTGCCTT
AACCCAGAAATTATCACTGTTATTCTTTAGAATGGTGCAAAGAATAACTTCGTATAATGTATGCTATACG
AAGTTATGAATTCGATATCTCCGGAATCAACCTCTGGATTACAAAATTTGTGAAAGATTGACTGGTATTC
TTAACTATGTTGCTCCTTTTACGCTATGTGGATACGCTGCTTTAATGCCTTTGTATCATGCTATTGCTTC
CCGTATGGCTTTCATTTTCTCCTCCTTGTATAAATCCTGGTTGCTGTCTCTTTATGAGGAGTTGTGGCCC
GTTGTCAGGCAACGTGGCGTGGTGTGCACTGTGTTTGCTGACGCAACCCCCACTGGTTGGGGCATTGCCA
CCACCTGTCAGCTCCTTTCCGGGACTTTCGCTTTCCCCCTCCCTATTGCCACGGCGGAACTCATCGCCGC
CTGCCTTGCCCGCTGCTGGACAGGGGCTCGGCTGTTGGGCACTGACAATTCCGTGGTGTTGTCGGGGAAG
CTGACGTCCTTTCCATGGCTGCTCGCCTGTGTTGCCACCTGGATTCTGCGCGGGACGTCCTTCTGCTACG
TCCCTTCGGCCCTCAATCCAGCGGACCTTCCTTCCCGCGGCCTGCTGCCGGCTCTGCGGCCTCTTCCGCG
TCTTCGCCTTCGCCCTCAGACGAGTCGGATCTCCCTTTGGGCCGCCTCCCCGCCTGGATCCTGTGCCTTC
TAGTTGCCAGCCATCTGTTGTTTGCCCCTCCCCCGTGCCTTCCTTGACCCTGGAAGGTGCCACTCCCACT
GTCCTTTCCTAATAAAATGAGGAAATTGCATCGCATTGTCTGAGTAGGTGTCATTCTATTCTGGGGGGTG
GGGTGGGGCAGGACAGCAAGGGGGAGGATTGGGAAGACAATAGCAGGCATGCTGGGGATGCGGTGGGCTC
TATGGCAGGAACCCCTAGTGATGGAGTTGGCCACTCCCTCTCTGCGCGCTCGCTCGCTCACTGAGGCCGG
GCGACCAAAGGTCGCCCGACGCCCGGGCTTTGCCCGGGCGGCCTCAGTGAGCGAGCGAGCGCGCAGCTGC
CTGCAGGGGCGCCTGATGCGGTATTTTCTCCTTACGCATCTGTGCGGTATTTCACACCGCATA
[95 nt withheld, positions 4824-4918]
T
[46 nt withheld, positions 4920-4965]
C
[141 nt withheld, positions 4967-5107]
CCTTTGACGTTGGAGTCCACGTTCTTT
[37 nt withheld, positions 5135-5171]
ACTCTATCTCGGGCTATTCTTTTGATTTATAAGGGATTTTGCCGATTTCGGTCTATTGGTTAAAAAATGA
GCTGATTTAACAAAAATTTAACGCGAATTTTAACAAAATATTAACGTTTACAATTTTATGGTGCACTCTC
AGTACAATCTGCTCTGATGCCGCATAGTTAAGCCAGCCCCGACACCCGCCAACACCCGCTGACGCGCCCT
GACGGGCTTGTCTGCTCCCGGCATCCGCTTACAGACAAGCTGTGACCGTCTCCGGGAGCTGCATGTGTCA
GAGGTTTTCACCGTCATCACCGAAACGCGCGAGACGAAAGGGCCTCGTGATACGCCTATTTTTATAGGTT
AATGTCATGATAATAATGGTTTCTTAGACGTCAGGTGGCACTTTTCGGGGAAATGTGCGCGGAACCCCTA
TTTGTTTATTTTTCTAAATACATTCAAATATGTATCCGCTCATGAGACAATAACCCTGATAAATGCTTCA
ATAATATTGAAAAAGGAAGAGTATGAGTATTCAACATTTCCGTGTCGCCCTTATTCCCTTTTTTGCGGCA
TTTTGCCTTCCTGTTTTTGCTCACCCAGAAACGCTGGTGAAAGTAAAAGATGCTGAAGATCAGTTGGGTG
CACGAGTGGGTTACATCGAACTGGATCTCAACAGCGGTAAGATCCTTGAGAGTTTTCGCCCCGAAGAACG
TTTTCCAATGATGAGCACTTTTAAAGTTCTGCTATGTGGCGCGGTATTATCCCGTATTGACGCCGGGCAA
GAGCAACTCGGTCGCCGCATACACTATTCTCAGAATGACTTGGTTGAGTACTCACCAGTCACAGAAAAGC
ATCTTACGGATGGCATGACAGTAAGAGAATTATGCAGTGCTGCCATAACCATGAGTGATAACACTGCGGC
CAACTTACTTCTGACAACGATCGGAGGACCGAAGGAGCTAACCGCTTTTTTGCACAACATGGGGGATCAT
GTAACTCGCCTTGATCGTTGGGAACCGGAGCTGAATGAAGCCATACCAAACGACGAGCGTGACACCACGA
TGCCTGTAGCAATGGCAACAACGTTGCGCAAACTATTAACTGGCGAACTACTTACTCTAGCTTCCCGGCA
ACAATTAATAGACTGGATGGAGGCGGATAAAGTTGCAGGACCACTTCTGCGCTCGGCCCTTCCGGCTGGC
TGGTTTATTGCTGATAAATCTGGAGCCGGTGAGCGTGGGTCTCGCGGTATCATTGCAGCACTGGGGCCAG
ATGGTAAGCCCTCCCGTATCGTAGTTATCTACACGACGGGGAGTCAGGCAACTATGGATGAACGAAATAG
ACAGATCGCTGAGATAGGTGCCTCACTGATTAAGCATTGGTAACTGTCAGACCAAGTTTACTCATATATA
CTTTAGATTGATTTAAAACTTCATTTTTAATTTAAAAGGATCTAGGTGAAGATCCTTTTTGATAATCTCA
TGACCAAAATCCCTTAACGTGAGTTTTCGTTCCACTGAGCGTCAGACCCCGTAGAAAAGATCAAAGGATC
TTCTTGAGATCCTTTTTTTCTGCGCGTAATCTGCTGCTTGCAAACAAAAAAACCACCGCTACCAGCGGTG
GTTTGTTTGCCGGATCAAGAGCTACCAACTCTTTTTCCGAAGGTAACTGGCTTCAGCAGAGCGCAGATAC
CAAATACTGTTCTTCTAGTGTAGCCGTAGTTAGGCCACCACTTCAAGAACTCTGTAGCACCGCCTACATA
CCTCGCTCTGCTAATCCTGTTACCAGTGGCTGCTGCCAGTGGCGATAAGTCGTGTCTTACCGGGTTGGAC
TCAAGACGATAGTTACCGGATAAGGCGCAGCGGTCGGGCTGAACGGGGGGTTCGTGCACACAGCCCAGCT
TGGAGCGAACGACCTACACCGAACTGAGATACCTACAGCGTGAGCTATGAGAAAGCGCCACGCTTCCCGA
AGGGAGAAAGGCGGACAGGTATCCGGTAAGCGGCAGGGTCGGAACAGGAGAGCGCACGAGGGAGCTTCCA
GGGGGAAACGCCTGGTATCTTTATAGTCCTGTCGGGTTTCGCCACCTCTGACTTGAGCGTCGATTTTTGT
GATGCTCGTCAGGGGGGCGGAGCCTATGGAAAAACGCCAGCAACGCGGCCTTTTTACGGTTCCTGGCCTT
TTGCTGGCCTTTTGCTCACATGT
